>Addgene plasmid #184304 | I212L | addgene full sequence | sequence record 362385 | Addgene NGS Result
CTTGATTAGAATCTAGCAAGACCGGTCTTCTCGTAAGTGCCCAACTTGAACTGAGGAACAGTCATGTCTA
AGGCTACAAACTCAATGATGATGATGATGATGGTCGACGGCGCTATTCAGATCCTCTTCTGAGATGAGTT
TTTGTTCTAGAAAGCTGGCGGCCGCACTTTCACCAGCCTGCTTTTCCTGTTCAATCGTTTCCTTAGATGG
CAATGGATTCTTCTCTTGGGTCTCAGTTTTTTTCAATTTAGATTTATCAAACTTCTCTATCTCAGCCATG
TCGGGCTTATCAGAGGCAGAACCTCCACTTGATCCTCCAGATCCTCCTCTAGAAGCGCCCTGAAACAATA
CTTCAAGGGATCCACCACTACCTCCACTTCCACCAAAGCACTTACGGTGGACGATACTTGGTCCTGATTC
ATCGTATTCCTGTTTAGAGATCCACATTTGTTGGAATGTACTAAGAGAGGCCAATATAGAACCGCCTATC
CAAACAGAATACTTACGCTCAGGTGGTGCGATGATTTTAATTTTCATAGTAGATGGAGCCAAGGCCGTGA
TTTCCTTTTGCATTCTATCTGCAATACCTGGGTACATCGTAGTTCCTCCACTCAGGACCGTATTTGCGTA
CAAGTCCTTTCTAATAGCTGCAGCACACTTCATGATAGAATTGTAAGTAGTCTCGTGGATTCCACATGCC
TCCATTCCCAAAAATGATGGCTGGAACAGGGCCTCAGGACATCGAAATCTTTCGTTGCCGATGGTAATAA
CCTGACCGTCTGGCAATTCGTAAGACTTCTCAAGTGAACTACTAGATGCAGCTGTAGCCATTTCCTGTTC
AAAATCAAGGGCAACGTAACACAATTTTTCCTTCAAATCTCTGACAATCTCACGCTCAGCAGTTGTGGTA
AAGGAGTACCCTCGTTCTGTAAGAATTTTCATAAGGTAATCAGTCAGGTCACGGCCAGCCAAATCTAGAC
GCAAAATAGCATGAGGTAAAGCATAACCTTCGTATATTGGTACAGTATGAGAGACCCCATCTCCTGAGTC
TAAAACTATTCCCGTGGTTCTGCCTGAAGCATACAAGGACAATACAGCTTGGATGGCGACATACATGGCT
GGAGTGTTGAAAGTCTCGAACATTATTTGGGTCATTTTTTCTCTATTGGCTTTTGGATTAAGAGGAGCCT
CTGTCAATAAGACTGGATGCTCTTCAGGTGCCACTCTCAATTCGTTGTAGAATGTGTGATGCCAGATTTT
CTCCATGTCATCCCAGTTAGTAACTATACCATGCTCAATTGGGTACTTCAATGTCAATATTCCTCTTTTA
GATTGAGCTTCGTCTCCCACGTAAGAGTCTTTTTGACCCATGCCGACCATTACGCCTTGATGACGGGGTC
GACCTACAATAGAAGGGAAAACAGCTCTAGGGGCGTCGTCCCCAGCAAAACCTGCTTTACACATACCTGA
ACCGTTATCCACAACCAAGGCGGCTACCTCCTCATCACACATGAATTCCTCGTTTCGAATAATTAGTTGT
TTTTTGATCTTCTCAAGTTGTCGTTAAAAGTCGTTAAAATCAAAAGCTTGTCAATTGGAACCAGTCGCAA
TTATGAAAGTAAGCTAATAATGATGATAAAAAAAAAGGTTTAAGACAGGGCAGCTTCCTTCTGTTTATAT
ATTGCTGTCAAGTAGGGGTTAGAACAGTTAAATTTTGATCATGAACGTTAGGCTATCAGCAGTATTCCCA
CCAGAATCTTGGAAGCATACAATGTGGAGACAATGCATAATCATCCAAAAAGCGGGTGTTTCCCCATTTG
CGTTTCGGCACAGGTGCACCGGGGTTCAGAAGCGATAGAGAGACTGCGCTAAGCATTAATGAGATTATTT
TTGAGCATTCGTCAATCAATACCAAACAAGACAAACGGTATGCCGACTTTTGGAAGTTTCTTTTTGACCA
ACTGGCCGTTAGCATTTCAACGAACCAAACTTAGTTCATCTTGGATGAGATCACGCTTTTGTCATATTAG
GTTCCAAGACAGCGTTTAAACTGTCAGTTTTGGGCCATTTGGGGAACATGAAACTATTTGACCCCACACT
CAGAAAGCCCTCATCTGGAGTGATGTTCGGGTGTAATGCGGAGCTTGTTGCATTCGGAAATAAACAAACA
TGAACCTCGCCAGGGGGGCCAGGATAGACAGGCTAATAAAGTCATGGTGTTAGTAGCCTAATAGAAGGAA
TTGGAATGAGCGAGCTCCAATCAAGCCCAATAACTGGGCTGGTTTTTCGATGGCAAAAGTGGGTGTTGAG
GAGAAGAGGAGTGGAGGTCCTGCGTTTGCAACGGTCTGCTGCTAGTGTATCCCCTCCTGTTGCGTTTGGC
ACTTATGTGTGAGAATGGACCTGTGGATGTCGGATGGCAAAAAGGTTTCATTCAACCTTTCGTCTTTGGA
TGTTAGATCTGATCTCATGACCAAAATCCCTTAACGTGAGTTTTCGTTCCACTGAGCGTCAGACCCCGTA
GAAAAGATCAAAGGATCTTCTTGAGATCCTTTTTTTCTGCGCGTAATCTGCTGCTTGCAAACAAAAAAAC
CACCGCTACCAGCGGTGGTTTGTTTGCCGGATCAAGAGCTACCAACTCTTTTTCCGAAGGTAACTGGCTT
CAGCAGAGCGCAGATACCAAATACTGTTCTTCTAGTGTAGCCGTAGTTAGGCCACCACTTCAAGAACTCT
GTAGCACCGCCTACATACCTCGCTCTGCTAATCCTGTTACCAGTGGCTGCTGCCAGTGGCGATAAGTCGT
GTCTTACCGGGTTGGACTCAAGACGATAGTTACCGGATAAGGCGCAGCGGTCGGGCTGAACGGGGGGTTC
GTGCACACAGCCCAGCTTGGAGCGAACGACCTACACCGAACTGAGATACCTACAGCGTGAGCTATGAGAA
AGCGCCACGCTTCCCGAAGGGAGAAAGGCGGACAGGTATCCGGTAAGCGGCAGGGTCGGAACAGGAGAGC
GCACGAGGGAGCTTCCAGGGGGAAACGCCTGGTATCTTTATAGTCCTGTCGGGTTTCGCCACCTCTGACT
TGAGCGTCGATTTTTGTGATGCTCGTCAGGGGGGCGGAGCCTATGGAAAAACGCCAGCAACGCGGCCTTT
TTACGGTTCCTGGCCTTTTGCTGGCCTTTTGCTCACATGTTGGTCTCCAGCTTGCAAATTAAAGCCTTCG
AGCGTCCCAAAACCTTCTCAAGCAAGGTTTTCAGTATAATGTTACATGCGTACACGCGTCTGTACAGAAA
AAAAAGAAAAATTTGAAATATAAATAACGTTCTTAATACTAACATAACTATAAAAAAATAAATAGGGACC
TAGACTTCAGGTTGTCTAACTCCTTCCTTTTCGGTTAGAGCGGATGTGGGGGGAGGGCGTGAATGTAAGC
GTGACATAACTAATTACATGATATCGACAAAGGAAAAGGGGGACGGATCTCCGAGGCCTCGGACCCGTCG
GGCCGCGTCGGACGTGTCAGTCCTGCTCCTCGGCCACGAAGTGCACGCAGTTGCCGGCCGGGTCGCGCAG
GGCGAACTCCCGCCCCCACGGCTGCTCGCCGATCTCGGTCATGGCCGGCCCGGAGGCGTCCCGGAAGTTC
GTGGACACGACCTCCGACCACTCGGCGTACAGCTCGTCCAGGCCGCGCACCCACACCCAGGCCAGGGTGT
TGTCCGGCACCACCTGGTCCTGGACCGCGCTGATGAACAGGGTCACGTCGTCCCGGACCACACCGGCGAA
GTCGTCCTCCACGAAGTCCCGGGAGAACCCGAGCCGGTCGGTCCAGAACTCGACCGCTCCGGCGACGTCG
CGCGCGGTGAGCACCGGAACGGCACTGGTCAACTTGGCCATGGTTTAGTTCCTCACCTTGTCGTATTATA
CTATGCCGATATACTATGCCGATGATTAATTGTCAACACCGCCCTTAGATTAGATTGCTATGCTTTCTTT
CTAATGAGCAAGAAGTAAAAAAAGTTGTAATAGAACAAGAAAAATGAAACTGAAACTTGAGAAATTGAAG
ACCGTTTATTAACTTAAATATCAATGGGAGGTCATCGAAAGAGAAAAAAATCAAAAAAAAAAATTTTCAA
GAAAAAGAAACGTGATAAAAATTTTTATTGCCTTTTTCGACGAAGAAAAAGAAACGAGGCGGTCTCTTTT
TTCTTTTCCAAACCTTTAGTACGGGTAATTAACGACACCCTAGAGGAAGAAAGAGGGGAAATTTAGTATG
CTGTGCTTGGGTGTTTTGAAGTGGTACGGCGATGCGCGGAGTCCGAGAAAATCTGGAAGAGTAAAAAAGG
AGTAGAAACATTTTGAAGCTATGGTGTGTGGGGGATCCGCACAAACGAAGGTCTCACTTAATCTTCTGTA
CTCTGAAGAGGAGTGGGAAATACCAAGAAAAACATCAAACTCGAATGATTTTCCCAAACCCCTACCACAA
GATATTCATCAGCTGCGAGATAGGCTGATCAGGAGCAAGCTCGTACGAGAAGAAACAAAATGACAAAAAA
AATCCTATACTATATAGGTTACAAATAAAAAAGTATCAAAAATGAAGCCTGCATCTCTCAGGCAAATGGC
ATTCTGACATCCT
Features (pLannotate 1.2.2; 11 found; start..end, strand, type, name):
      9..74      -  CDS            AOX1 (fragment): ALOX1_KOMPC - Experimental evidence at protein level: Swiss-Prot protein existence level 1. Major isoform of alcohol oxidase, which catalyzes the oxidation of methanol to formaldehyde and hydrogen peroxide, the first step in the methanol utilization pathway of methylotrophic yeasts. From Komagataella phaffii (strain ATCC 76273 / CBS 7435 / CECT 11047 / NRRL Y-11430 / Wegner 21-1) (Yeast) (Pichia pastoris).
     85..102     -  CDS            capTEV™ (fragment): composite tag for in vivo biotinylation, TEV protease cleavage, and 6xHis tagging
    166..294     -  CDS            TMSB4: TYB4_BOVIN - Also known as THYB4. Experimental evidence at protein level: Swiss-Prot protein existence level 1. Seraspenide inhibits the entry of hematopoietic pluripotent stem cells into the S-phase. From Bos taurus (Bovine).
    385..1512    -  CDS            Act5C: ACT1_DROME - Experimental evidence at protein level: Swiss-Prot protein existence level 1. Multiple isoforms are involved in various cellular functions such as cytoskeleton structure, cell mobility, chromosome movement and muscle contraction. From Drosophila melanogaster (Fruit fly).
   1521..2459    -  promoter       AOX1 promoter: Pichia pastoris AOX1; inducible promoter, regulated by methanol
   2541..3129    +  rep_origin     ori: high-copy-number ColE1/pMB1/pBR322/pUC origin of replication
   3204..3451    -  terminator     CYC1 terminator: S. cerevisiae CYC1; transcription terminator for CYC1
   3517..3891    -  CDS            BleoR: antibiotic-binding protein; Sh ble from Streptoalloteichus hindustanus; confers resistance to bleomycin, phleomycin, and Zeocin™
   3910..3957    -  promoter       EM7 promoter: synthetic bacterial promoter&nbsp
   3964..4371    -  promoter       TEF1 promoter: S. cerevisiae TEF1; promoter for EF-1α
   4392..5       -  terminator     AOX1 terminator (across the origin): Pichia pastoris AOX1; transcription terminator for AOX1
