[The description below was written by a language model from this plasmid's Addgene catalogue record and pLannotate feature annotations shown in this document.]
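Description:
I212L is a Pichia pastoris (Komagataella phaffii) expression plasmid built on the pPICZ B backbone, carrying Drosophila melanogaster cytoplasmic actin Act5C with an I212L point substitution. The actin coding sequence was cloned between EcoRI and NotI sites and sits downstream of the methanol-inducible AOX1 promoter, with the AOX1 terminator closing the expression unit. Actin is fused at its C terminus to thymosin β4, followed by a hexahistidine tag. The feature table places the thymosin β4 coding region after a short linker downstream of Act5C. A small fragment annotated as part of a composite tag corresponds to the 6xHis stretch. Thymosin β4 is a G-actin sequestering peptide, so fusing it to actin is generally understood to keep the recombinant protein monomeric during expression, while the His tag allows affinity purification.

Selection in both hosts relies on a single Sh ble (BleoR) gene conferring Zeocin resistance. It is driven by tandem promoters, yeast TEF1 for expression in Pichia and the synthetic EM7 promoter for expression in E. coli, and is terminated by the CYC1 terminator. A high-copy ColE1/pUC-type origin supports propagation in bacteria. No yeast replication origin is annotated, consistent with pPICZ vectors being maintained in Pichia by integration into the genome. The depositor notes that the construct can be expressed in strain GS115. The stated purpose is to study the dynamics of monomeric G-actin by NMR spectroscopy. The record does not explain the specific role of the I212L substitution in that work.
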