Addgene plasmid #184304: I212L
Purpose: To study dynamics of G-actin using NMR spectroscopy.
Depositing lab: Michael Rosen. Depositing organization: University of Texas Southwestern Medical Center. Publication: Bound nucleotide can control the dynamic architecture of monomeric actin. Ali R, Zahm JA, Rosen MK. Nat Struct Mol Biol. 2022 Apr;29(4):320-328. doi: 10.1038/s41594-022-00743-5. Epub 2022 Mar 24. PubMed 35332323.
Backbone
  Vector backbone: pPICZ B
  Backbone manufacturer: Invitrogen
  Backbone size w/o insert (bp): 3328
  Vector type: Yeast Expression
  Selectable markers: Zeocin
Growth in bacteria
  Bacterial resistance: Bleocin (Zeocin), 50 μg/mL
  Growth temperature: 37°C
  Growth strain: DH5alpha
  Copy number: Unknown
Gene/Insert
  Gene/Insert name: Act5C
  Species: D. melanogaster (fly)
  Insert size (bp): 1431
  Mutation: I212L
  Entrez Gene: Act5C (a.k.a. Dmel_CG4027, A, A4V404_DROME, ACT, ACT1_DROME, ACT5C, Ac5C, Act, Act-5C, Act5, Act5c, Actin, Actin/BAP47, Actin5C, ArpA, BAP47, Bap47, CG4027, Dmel\CG4027, F-ACTIN, F-Actin, F-actin, G-actin, M32055, T11, act, act 5C, act5C, actin, actin5C, actomyosin, anon-EST:fe2D2, beta-Actin, beta-actin, beta-actin/Bap47, chrX:5748184..5748304, cyt5C, f-actin, l(1)G0009, l(1)G0010, l(1)G0025, l(1)G0079, l(1)G0117, l(1)G0177, l(1)G0245, l(1)G0330, l(1)G0420, l(1)G0486)
  Promoter: AOX1
  Tag / fusion protein: B-Thymosin followedby hexahistidine tag (C terminal on insert)
  Cloning method: Restriction Enzyme; 5′ cloning site EcoRI (not destroyed); 3′ cloning site NotI (not destroyed)
  Sequencing primers: 5′ 5'-GACTGGTTCCAATTGACAAGC-3'; 3′ 5'-GCAAATGGCATTCTGACATCC-3'
Resource information
  A portion of this plasmid was derived from a plasmid made by: Lab stock
Terms and licenses: Academic/Nonprofit Terms; Industry Terms: Not Available to Industry
Depositor comments: Insert was expressed in fusion with beta-thymosin4. Can be expressed in GS115.
How to cite: I212L was a gift from Michael Rosen (Addgene plasmid # 184304 ; http://n2t.net/addgene:184304 ; RRID:Addgene_184304)
